Addgene plasmid #116490: pHAGE-PIK3CA-G1007R
Purpose: Lentiviral expression of PIK3CA G1007R
Depositing lab: Gordon Mills & Kenneth Scott. Depositing organization: Baylor College of Medicine. Publication: Systematic Functional Annotation of Somatic Mutations in Cancer. Ng PK, Li J, Jeong KJ, Shao S, Chen H, Tsang YH, Sengupta S, Wang Z, Bhavana VH, Tran R, Soewito S, Minussi DC, Moreno D, Kong K, Dogruluk T, Lu H, Gao J, Tokheim C, Zhou DC, Johnson AM, Zeng J, Ip CKM, Ju Z, Wester M, Yu S, Li Y, Vellano CP, Schultz N, Karchin R, Ding L, Lu Y, Cheung LWT, Chen K, Shaw KR, Meric-Bernstam F, Scott KL, Yi S, Sahni N, Liang H, Mills GB. Cancer Cell. 2018 Mar 12;33(3):450-462.e10. doi: 10.1016/j.ccell.2018.01.021. PubMed 29533785.
Backbone
  Vector backbone: pHAGE
  Vector type: Lentiviral
Growth in bacteria
  Bacterial resistance: Ampicillin, 100 μg/mL
  Growth temperature: 37°C
  Growth strain: Stbl3
  Copy number: High Copy
Gene/Insert
  Gene/Insert name: PIK3CA
  Species: H. sapiens (human)
  Mutation: G1007R
  Entrez Gene: PIK3CA (a.k.a. CCM4, CLAPO, CLOVE, CWS5, HMH, MCAP, MCM, MCMTC, PI3K, PI3K-alpha, p110-alpha)
  Cloning method: Gateway Cloning
Terms and licenses: Academic/Nonprofit Terms; Industry Terms: Not Available to Industry
How to cite: pHAGE-PIK3CA-G1007R was a gift from Gordon Mills & Kenneth Scott (Addgene plasmid # 116490 ; http://n2t.net/addgene:116490 ; RRID:Addgene_116490)
