[The description below was written by a language model from this plasmid's Addgene catalogue record and pLannotate feature annotations shown in this document.]
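Description:
pHAGE-PIK3CA-G1007R is an HIV-1-derived lentiviral expression plasmid of about 11.7 kb, built on the pHAGE backbone, that carries human PIK3CA (the p110-alpha catalytic subunit of phosphoinositide 3-kinase) with the G1007R substitution. It is propagated in E. coli through a high-copy ColE1/pUC-type origin and selected with ampicillin via the bla gene. The record lists a recombination-deficient strain as host, as is common for plasmids containing repeated LTRs. Remnants of lac regulatory sequence, an SV40 origin and an SV40 poly(A) signal are annotated in the bacterial backbone and appear to be vestigial.

The transfer cassette lies between a truncated 5' LTR and a self-inactivating ΔU3 3' LTR. It includes the Ψ packaging signal with a gag fragment, the Rev response element for Rev-dependent export of the genomic RNA, and the cPPT/CTS, which aids nuclear import in transduced cells. Inside it, the constitutive EF-1α promoter drives the PIK3CA open reading frame, which is flanked by attB1 and attB2 sites left by Gateway recombination. A V5 epitope tag is annotated downstream of attB2, but the record does not say whether the insert reads through into the tag or ends at its own stop codon. An EMCV IRES then directs translation of EGFP from the same transcript, so that fluorescence marks transduced cells, and a WPRE enhances transcript expression.

The stated purpose is lentiviral expression of this mutant. The associated publication concerns systematic functional annotation of somatic cancer mutations, which suggests it belongs to a set of variant constructs compared in cell-based assays.
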