Features (pLannotate 1.2.2; 27 found; start..end, strand, type, name):
    377..634     +  LTR            5' LTR (truncated): truncated 5' long terminal repeat (LTR) from HIV-1
    681..806     +  misc_feature   HIV-1 Ψ: packaging signal of human immunodeficiency virus type 1
    790..1128    +  CDS            HIV-1 gag (fragment): gag protein from human immunodeficiency virus 1; gag
   1303..1536    +  misc_feature   RRE: The Rev response element (RRE) of HIV-1 allows for Rev-dependent mRNA export from the nucleus to the cytoplasm.
   1913..2013    +  CDS            Rev (fragment): human immunodeficiency virus 1 (HIV-1) Rev protein; rev; enhances nuclear export of unspliced and incompletely spliced viral mRNAs
   2058..2175    +  misc_feature   cPPT/CTS: central polypurine tract and central termination sequence of HIV-1
   2223..3401    +  promoter       EF-1α promoter: strong constitutive promoter for human elongation factor EF-1α
   3422..3442    +  protein_bind   attB1: mutant version of attB; core recombination site for the Gateway® BP reaction BP Clonase™
   3448..6651    +  CDS            PIK3CA: PK3CA_HUMAN - Experimental evidence at protein level: Swiss-Prot protein existence level 1. Phosphoinositide-3-kinase (PI3K) phosphorylates phosphatidylinositol (PI) and its phosphorylated derivatives at position 3 of the inositol ring to produce 3-phosphoinositides (PubMed:15135396, PubMed:23936502, PubMed:28676499). Uses ATP and PtdIns(4,5)P2 (phosphatidylinositol 4,5-bisphosphate) to generate phosphatidylinositol 3,4,5-trisphosphate (PIP3) (PubMed:15135396, PubMed:28676499). PIP3 plays a key role by recruiting PH domain- containing proteins to the membrane, including AKT1 and PDPK1, activat
   6656..6680    -  protein_bind   attB2: mutant version of attB; recombination site for the Gateway® BP reaction BP Clonase™
   6733..6774    +  CDS            V5 tag: epitope tag from simian virus 5
   6900..7362    +  misc_feature   IRES: internal ribosome entry site (IRES) of the encephalomyocarditis virus (EMCV)
   7376..8095    +  CDS            EGFP: the original enhanced GFP (Yang et al., 1996) mammalian codon-optimized
   8109..8697    +  misc_feature   WPRE: woodchuck hepatitis virus posttranscriptional regulatory element
   8705..8770    +  CDS            nef (fragment): NEF_HV1Z2 - Experimental evidence at protein level: Swiss-Prot protein existence level 1. Extracellular Nef protein targets CD4(+) T-lymphocytes for apoptosis by interacting with CXCR4 surface receptors. From Human immunodeficiency virus type 1 group M subtype D (isolate Z2/CDC-Z34) (HIV-1).
   8772..9005    +  LTR            3' LTR (ΔU3): self-inactivating 3' long terminal repeat (LTR) from HIV-1
   9210..9314    +  promoter       AmpR promoter: bla
   9315..10175   +  CDS            AmpR: β-lactamase; bla; confers resistance to ampicillin, carbenicillin, and related antibiotics
  10346..10934   +  rep_origin     ori: high-copy-number ColE1/pMB1/pBR322/pUC origin of replication
  11117..11171   +  CDS            lacI (fragment): lac repressor; lacI; The lac repressor binds to the lac operator to inhibit transcription in E. coli. This inhibition can be relieved by adding lactose or isopropyl-β-D-thiogalactopyranoside (IPTG).
  11177..11270   +  rep_origin     SV40 ori (fragment): SV40 origin of replication
  11295..11332   +  CDS            lacI (fragment): lac repressor; lacI; The lac repressor binds to the lac operator to inhibit transcription in E. coli. This inhibition can be relieved by adding lactose or isopropyl-β-D-thiogalactopyranoside (IPTG).
  11345..11366   +  protein_bind   CAP binding site: CAP binding activates transcription in the presence of cAMP. E. coli catabolite activator protein
  11381..11411   +  promoter       lac promoter: promoter for the E. coli lac operon
  11415..11437   +  protein_bind   lac operator (fragment): The lac repressor binds to the lac operator to inhibit transcription in E. coli. This inhibition can be relieved by adding lactose or isopropyl-β-D-thiogalactopyranoside (IPTG). lac repressor encoded by lacI
  11469..11552   +  polyA_signal   SV40 poly(A) signal (fragment): SV40 polyadenylation signal
  11719..329     +  CDS            nef (fragment) (across the origin): NEF_HV1BR - Experimental evidence at protein level: Swiss-Prot protein existence level 1. Extracellular Nef protein targets CD4(+) T-lymphocytes for apoptosis by interacting with CXCR4 surface receptors (PubMed:14990729). From Human immunodeficiency virus type 1 group M subtype B (isolate BRU/LAI) (HIV-1).
>Addgene plasmid #116490 | pHAGE-PIK3CA-G1007R | addgene full sequence | sequence record 242384 | Addgene NGS Result
TGGAAGGGCTAATTCACTCCCAAAGAAGACAAGATATCCTTGATCTGTGGATCTACCACACACAAGGCTA
CTTCCCTGATTAGCAGAACTACACACCAGGGCCAGGGGTCAGATATCCACTGACCTTTGGATGGTGCTAC
AAGCTAGTACCAGTTGAGCCAGATAAGGTAGAAGAGGCCAATAAAGGAGAGAACACCAGCTTGTTACACC
CTGTGAGCCTGCATGGGATGGATGACCCGGAGAGAGAAGTGTTAGAGTGGAGGTTTGACAGCCGCCTAGC
ATTTCATCACGTGGCCCGAGAGCTGCATCCGGAGTACTTCAAGAACTGCTGATATCGAGCTTGCTACAAG
GGACTTTCCGCTGGGGACTTTCCAGGGAGGCGTGGCCTGGGCGGGACTGGGGAGTGGCGAGCCCTCAGAT
CCTGCATATAAGCAGCTGCTTTTTGCCTGTACTGGGTCTCTCTGGTTAGACCAGATCTGAGCCTGGGAGC
TCTCTGGCTAACTAGGGAACCCACTGCTTAAGCCTCAATAAAGCTTGCCTTGAGTGCTTCAAGTAGTGTG
TGCCCGTCTGTTGTGTGACTCTGGTAACTAGAGATCCCTCAGACCCTTTTAGTCAGTGTGGAAAATCTCT
AGCAGTGGCGCCCGAACAGGGACTTGAAAGCGAAAGGGAAACCAGAGGAGCTCTCTCGACGCAGGACTCG
GCTTGCTGAAGCGCGCACGGCAAGAGGCGAGGGGCGGCGACTGGTGAGTACGCCAAAAATTTTGACTAGC
GGAGGCTAGAAGGAGAGAGATGGGTGCGAGAGCGTCAGTATTAAGCGGGGGAGAATTAGATCGCGATGGG
AAAAAATTCGGTTAAGGCCAGGGGGAAAGAAAAAATATAAATTAAAACATATAGTATGGGCAAGCAGGGA
GCTAGAACGATTCGCAGTTAATCCTGGCCTGTTAGAAACATCAGAAGGCTGTAGACAAATACTGGGACAG
CTACAACCATCCCTTCAGACAGGATCAGAAGAACTTAGATCATTATATAATACAGTAGCAACCCTCTATT
GTGTGCATCAAAGGATAGAGATAAAAGACACCAAGGAAGCTTTAGACAAGATAGAGGAAGAGCAAAACAA
AAGTAAGACCACCGCACAGCAAGCGGCCGGCCGCTGATCTTCAGACCTGGAGGAGGAGATATGAGGGACA
ATTGGAGAAGTGAATTATATAAATATAAAGTAGTAAAAATTGAACCATTAGGAGTAGCACCCACCAAGGC
AAAGAGAAGAGTGGTGCAGAGAGAAAAAAGAGCAGTGGGAATAGGAGCTTTGTTCCTTGGGTTCTTGGGA
GCAGCAGGAAGCACTATGGGCGCAGCGTCAATGACGCTGACGGTACAGGCCAGACAATTATTGTCTGGTA
TAGTGCAGCAGCAGAACAATTTGCTGAGGGCTATTGAGGCGCAACAGCATCTGTTGCAACTCACAGTCTG
GGGCATCAAGCAGCTCCAGGCAAGAATCCTGGCTGTGGAAAGATACCTAAAGGATCAACAGCTCCTGGGG
ATTTGGGGTTGCTCTGGAAAACTCATTTGCACCACTGCTGTGCCTTGGAATGCTAGTTGGAGTAATAAAT
CTCTGGAACAGATTTGGAATCACACGACCTGGATGGAGTGGGACAGAGAAATTAACAATTACACAAGCTT
AATACACTCCTTAATTGAAGAATCGCAAAACCAGCAAGAAAAGAATGAACAAGAATTATTGGAATTAGAT
AAATGGGCAAGTTTGTGGAATTGGTTTAACATAACAAATTGGCTGTGGTATATAAAATTATTCATAATGA
TAGTAGGAGGCTTGGTAGGTTTAAGAATAGTTTTTGCTGTACTTTCTATAGTGAATAGAGTTAGGCAGGG
ATATTCACCATTATCGTTTCAGACCCACCTCCCAACCCCGAGGGGACCCGACAGGCCCGAAGGAATAGAA
GAAGAAGGTGGAGAGAGAGACAGAGACAGATCCATTCGATTAGTGAACGGATCTCGACGGTATCGCCGAA
TTCACAAATGGCAGTATTCATCCACAATTTTAAAAGAAAAGGGGGGATTGGGGGGTACAGTGCAGGGGAA
AGAATAGTAGACATAATAGCAACAGACATACAAACTAAAGAATTACAAAAACAAATTACAAAAATTCAAA
ATTTTCGGGTTTATTACAGGGACAGCAGAGATCCAGTTTGGACTAGTCGTGAGGCTCCGGTGCCCGTCAG
TGGGCAGAGCGCACATCGCCCACAGTCCCCGAGAAGTTGGGGGGAGGGGTCGGCAATTGAACCGGTGCCT
AGAGAAGGTGGCGCGGGGTAAACTGGGAAAGTGATGTCGTGTACTGGCTCCGCCTTTTTCCCGAGGGTGG
GGGAGAACCGTATATAAGTGCAGTAGTCGCCGTGAACGTTCTTTTTCGCAACGGGTTTGCCGCCAGAACA
CAGGTAAGTGCCGTGTGTGGTTCCCGCGGGCCTGGCCTCTTTACGGGTTATGGCCCTTGCGTGCCTTGAA
TTACTTCCACCTGGCTGCAGTACGTGATTCTTGATCCCGAGCTTCGGGTTGGAAGTGGGTGGGAGAGTTC
GAGGCCTTGCGCTTAAGGAGCCCCTTCGCCTCGTGCTTGAGTTGAGGCCTGGCCTGGGCGCTGGGGCCGC
CGCGTGCGAATCTGGTGGCACCTTCGCGCCTGTCTCGCTGCTTTCGATAAGTCTCTAGCCATTTAAAATT
TTTGATGACCTGCTGCGACGCTTTTTTTCTGGCAAGATAGTCTTGTAAATGCGGGCCAAGATCTGCACAC
TGGTATTTCGGTTTTTGGGGCCGCGGGCGGCGACGGGGCCCGTGCGTCCCAGCGCACATGTTCGGCGAGG
CGGGGCCTGCGAGCGCGGCCACCGAGAATCGGACGGGGGTAGTCTCAAGCTGGCCGGCCTGCTCTGGTGC
CTGGCCTCGCGCCGCCGTGTATCGCCCCGCCCTGGGCGGCAAGGCTGGCCCGGTCGGCACCAGTTGCGTG
AGCGGAAAGATGGCCGCTTCCCGGCCCTGCTGCAGGGAGCTCAAAATGGAGGACGCGGCGCTCGGGAGAG
CGGGCGGGTGAGTCACCCACACAAAGGAAAAGGGCCTTTCCGTCCTCAGCCGTCGCTTCATGTGACTCCA
CGGAGTACCGGGCGCCGTCCAGGCACCTCGATTAGTTCTCGAGCTTTTGGAGTACGTCGTCTTTAGGTTG
GGGGGAGGGGTTTTATGCGATGGAGTTTCCCCACACTGAGTGGGTGGAGACTGAAGTTAGGCCAGCTTGG
CACTTGATGTAATTCTCCTTGGAATTTGCCCTTTTTGAGTTTGGATCTTGGTTCATTCTCAAGCCTCAGA
CAGTGGTTCAAAGTTTTTTTCTTCCATTTCAGGTGTCGTGAAGCGGCCCTGCAGATATCAACAAGTTTGT
ACAAAAAAGCAGGCACCATGCCTCCAAGACCATCATCAGGTGAACTGTGGGGCATCCACTTGATGCCCCC
AAGAATCCTAGTAGAATGTTTACTACCAAATGGAATGATAGTGACTTTAGAATGCCTCCGTGAGGCTACA
TTAATAACCATAAAGCATGAACTATTTAAAGAAGCAAGAAAATACCCCCTCCATCAACTTCTTCAAGATG
AATCTTCTTACATTTTCGTAAGTGTTACTCAAGAAGCAGAAAGGGAAGAATTTTTTGATGAAACAAGACG
ACTTTGTGACCTTCGGCTTTTTCAACCCTTTTTAAAAGTAATTGAACCAGTAGGCAACCGTGAAGAAAAG
ATCCTCAATCGAGAAATTGGTTTTGCTATCGGCATGCCAGTGTGTGAATTTGATATGGTTAAAGATCCAG
AAGTACAGGACTTCCGAAGAAATATTCTGAACGTTTGTAAAGAAGCTGTGGATCTTAGGGACCTCAATTC
ACCTCATAGTAGAGCAATGTATGTCTATCCTCCAAATGTAGAATCTTCACCAGAATTGCCAAAGCACATA
TATAATAAATTAGATAAAGGGCAAATAATAGTGGTGATCTGGGTAATAGTTTCTCCAAATAATGACAAGC
AGAAGTATACTCTGAAAATCAACCATGACTGTGTACCAGAACAAGTAATTGCTGAAGCAATCAGGAAAAA
AACTCGAAGTATGTTGCTATCCTCTGAACAACTAAAACTCTGTGTTTTAGAATATCAGGGCAAGTATATT
TTAAAAGTGTGTGGATGTGATGAATACTTCCTAGAAAAATATCCTCTGAGTCAGTATAAGTATATAAGAA
GCTGTATAATGCTTGGGAGGATGCCCAATTTGATGTTGATGGCTAAAGAAAGCCTTTATTCTCAACTGCC
AATGGACTGTTTTACAATGCCATCTTATTCCAGACGCATTTCCACAGCTACACCATATATGAATGGAGAA
ACATCTACAAAATCCCTTTGGGTTATAAATAGTGCACTCAGAATAAAAATTCTTTGTGCAACCTACGTGA
ATGTAAATATTCGAGACATTGATAAGATCTATGTTCGAACAGGTATCTACCATGGAGGAGAACCCTTATG
TGACAATGTGAACACTCAAAGAGTACCTTGTTCCAATCCCAGGTGGAATGAATGGCTGAATTATGATATA
TACATTCCTGATCTTCCTCGTGCTGCTCGACTTTGCCTTTCCATTTGCTCTGTTAAAGGCCGAAAGGGTG
CTAAAGAGGAACACTGTCCATTGGCATGGGGAAATATAAACTTGTTTGATTACACAGACACTCTAGTATC
TGGAAAAATGGCTTTGAATCTTTGGCCAGTACCTCATGGATTAGAAGATTTGCTGAACCCTATTGGTGTT
ACTGGATCAAATCCAAATAAAGAAACTCCATGCTTAGAGTTGGAGTTTGACTGGTTCAGCAGTGTGGTAA
AGTTCCCAGATATGTCAGTGATTGAAGAGCATGCCAATTGGTCTGTATCCCGAGAAGCAGGATTTAGCTA
TTCCCACGCAGGACTGAGTAACAGACTAGCTAGAGACAATGAATTAAGGGAAAATGACAAAGAACAGCTC
AAAGCAATTTCTACACGAGATCCTCTCTCTGAAATCACTGAGCAGGAGAAAGATTTTCTATGGAGTCACA
GACACTATTGTGTAACTATCCCCGAAATTCTACCCAAATTGCTTCTGTCTGTTAAATGGAATTCTAGAGA
TGAAGTAGCCCAGATGTATTGCTTGGTAAAAGATTGGCCTCCAATCAAACCTGAACAGGCTATGGAACTT
CTGGACTGTAATTACCCAGATCCTATGGTTCGAGGTTTTGCTGTTCGGTGCTTGGAAAAATATTTAACAG
ATGACAAACTTTCTCAGTATTTAATTCAGCTAGTACAGGTCCTAAAATATGAACAATATTTGGATAACTT
GCTTGTGAGATTTTTACTGAAGAAAGCATTGACTAATCAAAGGATTGGGCACTTTTTCTTTTGGCATTTA
AAATCTGAGATGCACAATAAAACAGTTAGCCAGAGGTTTGGCCTGCTTTTGGAGTCCTATTGTCGTGCAT
GTGGGATGTATTTGAAGCACCTGAATAGGCAAGTCGAGGCAATGGAAAAGCTCATTAACTTAACTGACAT
TCTCAAACAGGAGAAGAAGGATGAAACACAAAAGGTACAGATGAAGTTTTTAGTTGAGCAAATGAGGCGA
CCAGATTTCATGGATGCTCTACAGGGCTTTCTGTCTCCTCTAAACCCTGCTCATCAACTAGGAAACCTCA
GGCTTGAAGAGTGTCGAATTATGTCCTCTGCAAAAAGGCCACTGTGGTTGAATTGGGAGAACCCAGACAT
CATGTCAGAGTTACTGTTTCAGAACAATGAGATCATCTTTAAAAATGGGGATGATTTACGGCAAGATATG
CTAACACTTCAAATTATTCGTATTATGGAAAATATCTGGCAAAATCAAGGTCTTGATCTTCGAATGTTAC
CTTATGGTTGTCTGTCAATCGGTGACTGTGTGGGACTTATTGAGGTGGTGCGAAATTCTCACACTATTAT
GCAAATTCAGTGCAAAGGCGGCTTGAAAGGTGCACTGCAGTTCAACAGCCACACACTACATCAGTGGCTC
AAAGACAAGAACAAAGGAGAAATATATGATGCAGCCATTGACCTGTTTACACGTTCATGTGCTGGATACT
GTGTAGCTACCTTCATTTTGGGAATTGGAGATCGTCACAATAGTAACATCATGGTGAAAGACGATGGACA
ACTGTTTCATATAGATTTTGGACACTTTTTGGATCACAAGAAGAAAAAATTTGGTTATAAACGAGAACGT
GTGCCATTTGTTTTGACACAGGATTTCTTAATAGTGATTAGTAAAGGAGCCCAAGAATGCACAAAGACAA
GAGAATTTGAGAGGTTTCAGGAGATGTGTTACAAGGCTTATCTAGCTATTCGACAGCATGCCAATCTCTT
CATAAATCTTTTCTCAATGATGCTTCGCTCTGGAATGCCAGAACTACAATCTTTTGATGACATTGCATAC
ATTCGAAAGACCCTAGCCTTAGATAAAACTGAGCAAGAGGCTTTGGAGTATTTCATGAAACAAATGAATG
ATGCACATCATGGTGGCTGGACAACAAAAATGGATTGGATCTTCCACACAATTAAACAGCATGCATTGAA
CTAGAACCCAGCTTTCTTGTACAAAGTGGTTGATATCCAGCACAGTGGCGGCCGCTCGAGTCTAGAGGGC
CCGCGGTTCGAAGGTAAGCCTATCCCTAACCCTCTCCTCGGTCTCGATTCTACGCGTACCGGTTAGTAAT
GAGATCCCTCCCCCCCCCNTAACGTTACTGGCCGAAGCCGCTTGGAATAAGGCCGGTGTGCGTTTGTCTA
TATGTTATTTTCCACCATATTGCCGTCTTTTGGCAATGTGAGGGCCCGGAAACCTGGCCCTGTCTTCTTG
ACGAGCATTCCTAGGGGTCTTTCCCCTCTCGCCAAAGGAATGCAAGGTCTGTTGAATGTCGTGAAGGAAG
CAGTTCCTCTGGAAGCTTCTTGAAGACAAACAACGTCTGTAGCGACCCTTTGCAGGCAGCGGAACCCCCC
ACCTGGCGACAGGTGCCTCTGCGGCCAAAAGCCACGTGTATAAGATACACCTGCAAAGGCGGCACAACCC
CAGTGCCACGTTGTGAGTTGGATAGTTGTGGAAAGAGTCAAATGGCTCTCCTCAAGCGTATTCAACAAGG
GGCTGAAGGATGCCCAGAAGGTACCCCATTGTATGGGATCTGATCTGGGGCCTCGGTGCACATGCTTTAC
ATGTGTTTAGTCGAGGTTAAAAAAACGTCTAGGCCCCCCGAACCACGGGGACGTGGTTTTCCTTTGAAAA
ACACGATGATAATATGGCCACACATATGGTGAGCAAGGGCGAGGAGCTGTTCACCGGGGTGGTGCCCATC
CTGGTCGAGCTGGACGGCGACGTAAACGGCCACAAGTTCAGCGTGTCCGGCGAGGGCGAGGGCGATGCCA
CCTACGGCAAGCTGACCCTGAAGTTCATCTGCACCACCGGCAAGCTGCCCGTGCCCTGGCCCACCCTCGT
GACCACCCTGACCTACGGCGTGCAGTGCTTCAGCCGCTACCCCGACCACATGAAGCAGCACGACTTCTTC
AAGTCCGCCATGCCCGAAGGCTACGTCCAGGAGCGCACCATCTTCTTCAAGGACGACGGCAACTACAAGA
CCCGCGCCGAGGTGAAGTTCGAGGGCGACACCCTGGTGAACCGCATCGAGCTGAAGGGCATCGACTTCAA
GGAGGACGGCAACATCCTGGGGCACAAGCTGGAGTACAACTACAACAGCCACAACGTCTATATCATGGCC
GACAAGCAGAAGAACGGCATCAAGGTGAACTTCAAGATCCGCCACAACATCGAGGACGGCAGCGTGCAGC
TCGCCGACCACTACCAGCAGAACACCCCCATCGGCGACGGCCCCGTGCTGCTGCCCGACAACCACTACCT
GAGCACCCAGTCCGCCCTGAGCAAAGACCCCAACGAGAAGCGCGATCACATGGTCCTGCTGGAGTTCGTG
ACCGCCGCCGGGATCACTCTCGGCATGGACGAGCTGTACAAGTAAATCGATAGATCCTAATCAACCTCTG
GATTACAAAATTTGTGAAAGATTGACTGGTATTCTTAACTATGTTGCTCCTTTTACGCTATGTGGATACG
CTGCTTTAATGCCTTTGTATCATGCTATTGCTTCCCGTATGGCTTTCATTTTCTCCTCCTTGTATAAATC
CTGGTTGCTGTCTCTTTATGAGGAGTTGTGGCCCGTTGTCAGGCAACGTGGCGTGGTGTGCACTGTGTTT
GCTGACGCAACCCCCACTGGTTGGGGCATTGCCACCACCTGTCAGCTCCTTTCCGGGACTTTCGCTTTCC
CCCTCCCTATTGCCACGGCGGAACTCATCGCCGCCTGCCTTGCCCGCTGCTGGACAGGGGCTCGGCTGTT
GGGCACTGACAATTCCGTGGTGTTGTCGGGGAAATCATCGTCCTTTCCTTGGCTGCTCGCCTGTGTTGCC
ACCTGGATTCTGCGCGGGACGTCCTTCTGCTACGTCCCTTCGGCCCTCAATCCAGCGGACCTTCCTTCCC
GCGGCCTGCTGCCGGCTCTGCGGCCTCTTCCGCGTCTTCGCCTTCGCCCTCAGACGAGTCGGATCTCCCT
TTGGGCCGCCTCCCCGCCTGAGATCCTTTAAGACCAATGACTTACAAGGCAGCTGTAGATCTTAGCCACT
TTTTAAAAGAAAAGGGGGGACTGGAAGGGCTAATTCACTCCCAACGAAGACAAGATCTGCTTTTTGCTTG
TACTGGGTCTCTCTGGTTAGACCAGATCTGAGCCTGGGAGCTCTCTGGCTAACTAGGGAACCCACTGCTT
AAGCCTCAATAAAGCTTGCCTTGAGTGCTTCAAGTAGTGTGTGCCCGTCTGTTGTGTGACTCTGGTAACT
AGAGATCCCTCAGACCCTTTTAGTCAGTGTGGAAAATCTCTAGCAGTAGTAGTTCATGTCATCTTATTAT
TCAGTATTTATAACTTGCAAAGAAATGAATATCAGAGAGTGAGAGGCCCGGGTTAATTAAGGAAAGGGCT
AGATCATTCTTGAAGACGAAAGGGCCTCGTGATACGCCTATTTTTATAGGTTAATGTCATGATAATAATG
GTTTCTTAGACGTCAGGTGGCACTTTTCGGGGAAATGTGCGCGGAACCCCTATTTGTTTATTTTTCTAAA
TACATTCAAATATGTATCCGCTCATGAGACAATAACCCTGATAAATGCTTCAATAATATTGAAAAAGGAA
GAGTATGAGTATTCAACATTTCCGTGTCGCCCTTATTCCCTTTTTTGCGGCATTTTGCCTTCCTGTTTTT
GCTCACCCAGAAACGCTGGTGAAAGTAAAAGATGCTGAAGATCAGTTGGGTGCACGAGTGGGTTACATCG
AACTGGATCTCAACAGCGGTAAGATCCTTGAGAGTTTTCGCCCCGAAGAACGTTTTCCAATGATGAGCAC
TTTTAAAGTTCTGCTATGTGGCGCGGTATTATCCCGTGTTGACGCCGGGCAAGAGCAACTCGGTCGCCGC
ATACACTATTCTCAGAATGACTTGGTTGAGTACTCACCAGTCACAGAAAAGCATCTTACGGATGGCATGA
CAGTAAGAGAATTATGCAGTGCTGCCATAACCATGAGTGATAACACTGCGGCCAACTTACTTCTGACAAC
GATCGGAGGACCGAAGGAGCTAACCGCTTTTTTGCACAACATGGGGGATCATGTAACTCGCCTTGATCGT
TGGGAACCGGAGCTGAATGAAGCCATACCAAACGACGAGCGTGACACCACGATGCCTGTAGCAATGGCAA
CAACGTTGCGCAAACTATTAACTGGCGAACTACTTACTCTAGCTTCCCGGCAACAATTAATAGACTGGAT
GGAGGCGGATAAAGTTGCAGGACCACTTCTGCGCTCGGCCCTTCCGGCTGGCTGGTTTATTGCTGATAAA
TCTGGAGCCGGTGAGCGTGGGTCTCGCGGTATCATTGCAGCACTGGGGCCAGATGGTAAGCCCTCCCGTA
TCGTAGTTATCTACACGACGGGGAGTCAGGCAACTATGGATGAACGAAATAGACAGATCGCTGAGATAGG
TGCCTCACTGATTAAGCATTGGTAACTGTCAGACCAAGTTTACTCATATATACTTTAGATTGATTTAAAA
CTTCATTTTTAATTTAAAAGGATCTAGGTGAAGATCCTTTTTGATAATCTCATGACCAAAATCCCTTAAC
GTGAGTTTTCGTTCCACTGAGCGTCAGACCCCGTAGAAAAGATCAAAGGATCTTCTTGAGATCCTTTTTT
TCTGCGCGTAATCTGCTGCTTGCAAACAAAAAAACCACCGCTACCAGCGGTGGTTTGTTTGCCGGATCAA
GAGCTACCAACTCTTTTTCCGAAGGTAACTGGCTTCAGCAGAGCGCAGATACCAAATACTGTTCTTCTAG
TGTAGCCGTAGTTAGGCCACCACTTCAAGAACTCTGTAGCACCGCCTACATACCTCGCTCTGCTAATCCT
GTTACCAGTGGCTGCTGCCAGTGGCGATAAGTCGTGTCTTACCGGGTTGGACTCAAGACGATAGTTACCG
GATAAGGCGCAGCGGTCGGGCTGAACGGGGGGTTCGTGCACACAGCCCAGCTTGGAGCGAACGACCTACA
CCGAACTGAGATACCTACAGCGTGAGCTATGAGAAAGCGCCACGCTTCCCGAAGGGAGAAAGGCGGACAG
GTATCCGGTAAGCGGCAGGGTCGGAACAGGAGAGCGCACGAGGGAGCTTCCAGGGGGAAACGCCTGGTAT
CTTTATAGTCCTGTCGGGTTTCGCCACCTCTGACTTGAGCGTCGATTTTTGTGATGCTCGTCAGGGGGGC
GGAGCCTATGGAAAAACGCCAGCAACGCGGCCTTTTTACGGTTCCTGGCCTTTTGCTGGCCTTTTGCTCA
CATGTTCTTTCCTGCGTTATCCCCTGATTCTGTGGATAACCGTATTACCGCCTTTGAGTGAGCTGATACC
GCTCGCCGCAGCCGAACGACCGAGCGCAGCGAGTCAGTGAGCGAGGAAGCGGAAGAGCGCCCAATACGCA
AACCGCCTCTCCCCGCGCGTTGGCCGATTCATTAATGCAGCAAGCTCATGGCTGACTAATTTTTTTTATT
TATGCAGAGGCCGAGGCCGCCTCGGCCTCTGAGCTATTCCAGAAGTAGTGAGGAGGCTTTTTTGGAGGCC
TAGGCTTTTGCAAAAAGCTCCCCGTGGCACGACAGGTTTCCCGACTGGAAAGCGGGCAGTGAGCGCAACG
CAATTAATGTGAGTTAGCTCACTCATTAGGCACCCCAGGCTTTACACTTTATGCTTCCGGCTCGTATGTT
GTGTGGAATTGTGAGCGGATAACAATTTCACACAGGAAACAGCTATGACATGATTACGAATTTCACAAAT
AAAGCATTTTTTTCACTGCATTCTAGTTGTGGTTTGTCCAAACTCATCAATGTATCTTATCATGTCTGGA
TCAACTGGATAACTCAAGCTAACCAAAATCATCCCAAACTTCCCACCCCATACCCTATTACCACTGCCAA
TTACCTGTGGTTTCATTTACTCTAAACCTGTGATTCCTCTGAATTATTTTCATTTTAAAGAAATTGTATT
TGTTAAATATGTACTACAAACTTAGTAGT
