>Addgene plasmid #116490 | pHAGE-PIK3CA-G1007R | depositor partial sequence | sequence record 219364 | insert
ATGCCTCCACGACCATCATCAGGTGAACTGTGGGGCATCCACTTGATGCCCCCAAGAATCCTAGTAGAAT
GTTTACTACCAAATGGAATGATAGTGACTTTAGAATGCCTCCGTGAGGCTACATTAATAACCATAAAGCA
TGAACTATTTAAAGAAGCAAGAAAATACCCCCTCCATCAACTTCTTCAAGATGAATCTTCTTACATTTTC
GTAAGTGTTACTCAAGAAGCAGAAAGGGAAGAATTTTTTGATGAAACAAGACGACTTTGTGACCTTCGGC
TTTTTCAACCCTTTTTAAAAGTAATTGAACCAGTAGGCAACCGTGAAGAAAAGATCCTCAATCGAGAAAT
TGGTTTTGCTATCGGCATGCCAGTGTGTGAATTTGATATGGTTAAAGATCCAGAAGTACAGGACTTCCGA
AGAAATATTCTGAACGTTTGTAAAGAAGCTGTGGATCTTAGGGACCTCAATTCACCTCATAGTAGAGCAA
TGTATGTCTATCCTCCAAATGTAGAATCTTCACCAGAATTGCCAAAGCACATATATAATAAATTAGATAA
AGGGCAAATAATAGTGGTGATCTGGGTAATAGTTTCTCCAAATAATGACAAGCAGAAGTATACTCTGAAA
ATCAACCATGACTGTGTACCAGAACAAGTAATTGCTGAAGCAATCAGGAAAAAAACTCGAAGTATGTTGC
TATCCTCTGAACAACTAAAACTCTGTGTTTTAGAATATCAGGGCAAGTATATTTTAAAAGTGTGTGGATG
TGATGAATACTTCCTAGAAAAATATCCTCTGAGTCAGTATAAGTATATAAGAAGCTGTATAATGCTTGGG
AGGATGCCCAATTTGATGTTGATGGCTAAAGAAAGCCTTTATTCTCAACTGCCAATGGACTGTTTTACAA
TGCCATCTTATTCCAGACGCATTTCCACAGCTACACCATATATGAATGGAGAAACATCTACAAAATCCCT
TTGGGTTATAAATAGTGCACTCAGAATAAAAATTCTTTGTGCAACCTACGTGAATGTAAATATTCGAGAC
ATTGATAAGATCTATGTTCGAACAGGTATCTACCATGGAGGAGAACCCTTATGTGACAATGTGAACACTC
AAAGAGTACCTTGTTCCAATCCCAGGTGGAATGAATGGCTGAATTATGATATATACATTCCTGATCTTCC
TCGTGCTGCTCGACTTTGCCTTTCCATTTGCTCTGTTAAAGGCCGAAAGGGTGCTAAAGAGGAACACTGT
CCATTGGCATGGGGAAATATAAACTTGTTTGATTACACAGACACTCTAGTATCTGGAAAAATGGCTTTGA
ATCTTTGGCCAGTACCTCATGGATTAGAAGATTTGCTGAACCCTATTGGTGTTACTGGATCAAATCCAAA
TAAAGAAACTCCATGCTTAGAGTTGGAGTTTGACTGGTTCAGCAGTGTGGTAAAGTTCCCAGATATGTCA
GTGATTGAAGAGCATGCCAATTGGTCTGTATCCCGAGAAGCAGGATTTAGCTATTCCCACGCAGGACTGA
GTAACAGACTAGCTAGAGACAATGAATTAAGGGAAAATGACAAAGAACAGCTCAAAGCAATTTCTACACG
AGATCCTCTCTCTGAAATCACTGAGCAGGAGAAAGATTTTCTATGGAGTCACAGACACTATTGTGTAACT
ATCCCCGAAATTCTACCCAAATTGCTTCTGTCTGTTAAATGGAATTCTAGAGATGAAGTAGCCCAGATGT
ATTGCTTGGTAAAAGATTGGCCTCCAATCAAACCTGAACAGGCTATGGAACTTCTGGACTGTAATTACCC
AGATCCTATGGTTCGAGGTTTTGCTGTTCGGTGCTTGGAAAAATATTTAACAGATGACAAACTTTCTCAG
TATTTAATTCAGCTAGTACAGGTCCTAAAATATGAACAATATTTGGATAACTTGCTTGTGAGATTTTTAC
TGAAGAAAGCATTGACTAATCAAAGGATTGGGCACTTTTTCTTTTGGCATTTAAAATCTGAGATGCACAA
TAAAACAGTTAGCCAGAGGTTTGGCCTGCTTTTGGAGTCCTATTGTCGTGCATGTGGGATGTATTTGAAG
CACCTGAATAGGCAAGTCGAGGCAATGGAAAAGCTCATTAACTTAACTGACATTCTCAAACAGGAGAAGA
AGGATGAAACACAAAAGGTACAGATGAAGTTTTTAGTTGAGCAAATGAGGCGACCAGATTTCATGGATGC
TCTACAGGGCTTTCTGTCTCCTCTAAACCCTGCTCATCAACTAGGAAACCTCAGGCTTGAAGAGTGTCGA
ATTATGTCCTCTGCAAAAAGGCCACTGTGGTTGAATTGGGAGAACCCAGACATCATGTCAGAGTTACTGT
TTCAGAACAATGAGATCATCTTTAAAAATGGGGATGATTTACGGCAAGATATGCTAACACTTCAAATTAT
TCGTATTATGGAAAATATCTGGCAAAATCAAGGTCTTGATCTTCGAATGTTACCTTATGGTTGTCTGTCA
ATCGGTGACTGTGTGGGACTTATTGAGGTGGTGCGAAATTCTCACACTATTATGCAAATTCAGTGCAAAG
GCGGCTTGAAAGGTGCACTGCAGTTCAACAGCCACACACTACATCAGTGGCTCAAAGACAAGAACAAAGG
AGAAATATATGATGCAGCCATTGACCTGTTTACACGTTCATGTGCTGGATACTGTGTAGCTACCTTCATT
TTGGGAATTGGAGATCGTCACAATAGTAACATCATGGTGAAAGACGATGGACAACTGTTTCATATAGATT
TTGGACACTTTTTGGATCACAAGAAGAAAAAATTTGGTTATAAACGAGAACGTGTGCCATTTGTTTTGAC
ACAGGATTTCTTAATAGTGATTAGTAAAGGAGCCCAAGAATGCACAAAGACAAGAGAATTTGAGAGGTTT
CAGGAGATGTGTTACAAGGCTTATCTAGCTATTCGACAGCATGCCAATCTCTTCATAAATCTTTTCTCAA
TGATGCTTCGCTCTGGAATGCCAGAACTACAATCTTTTGATGACATTGCATACATTCGAAAGACCCTAGC
CTTAGATAAAACTGAGCAAGAGGCTTTGGAGTATTTCATGAAACAAATGAATGATGCACATCATGGTGGC
TGGACAACAAAAATGGATTGGATCTTCCACACAATTAAACAGCATGCATTGAACTGA
